>Addgene plasmid #217143 | pCMV-Tc1-1_PM | addgene full sequence | sequence record 442867 | Addgene NGS Result
GACATTGATTATTGACTAGTTATTAATAGTAATCAATTACGGGGTCATTAGTTCATAGCCCATATATGGA
GTTCCGCGTTACATAACTTACGGTAAATGGCCCGCCTGGCTGACCGCCCAACGACCCCCGCCCATTGACG
TCAATAATGACGTATGTTCCCATAGTAACGCCAATAGGGACTTTCCATTGACGTCAATGGGTGGAGTATT
TACGGTAAACTGCCCACTTGGCAGTACATCAAGTGTATCATATGCCAAGTACGCCCCCTATTGACGTCAA
TGACGGTAAATGGCCCGCCTGGCATTATGCCCAGTACATGACCTTATGGGACTTTCCTACTTGGCAGTAC
ATCTACGTATTAGTCATCGCTATTACCATGGTGATGCGGTTTTGGCAGTACATCAATGGGCGTGGATAGC
GGTTTGACTCACGGGGATTTCCAAGTCTCCACCCCATTGACGTCAATGGGAGTTTGTTTTGGCACCAAAA
TCAACGGGACTTTCCAAAATGTCGTAACAACTCCGCCCCATTGACGCAAATGGGCGGTAGGCGTGTACGG
TGGGAGGTCTATATAAGCAGAGCTCTCTGGCTAACTAGAGAACCCACTGCTTACTGGCTTATCGAAATTA
ATACGACTCACTATAGGGAGACCCAAGCTTGGTACCGAGCTCGGATCCACTAGTAACGGCCGCCAGTGTG
CTGGAATTCGCCGCCACCATGGCGAAAACCAAAGAGCTGAGCAAAGATGTGCGCGACAAAATCGTGGATC
TGCACAAAGCCGGCATGGGCTATAAAACCATTGCGAAACAGCTGGGCGAAAAAGTTACCACCGTGGGCGC
CATTATTCGCAAGTGGAAGAAACATAAGCGCACCGTGAATTTACCTCGCCCTGGTGCGCCTTGCAAAATT
AGCCCTCGTGGCGTGGCGATGATTATGCGCACCGTGCGTAATCAGCCTCGTACCACCCGTGAAGACCTGG
TGAACGACTTAAAAGCCGCGGGTACCATCGTGACCAAAAAGACCATTGGCAACACCTTACGCCGTGAAGG
CCTGAAAAGCTGTAGCGCGCGCAAAGTGCCGTTACTGAAGAAAGCCCACATCCATGCCCGCCTGAAATTT
GCGAACGAACACCTGAACGATAGCGAAGATAACTGGGTGAAGGTGCTGTGGAGCGATGAAACCAAAATGG
AACTGTTCGGCATTAACAGCACCCGTCGCGTTTGGCGTCGTCGTAACGCAGCCTATGATCCGAAGAACAC
CATTCCGACCGTGAAACATGGCGGCGGCAACATTATGCTGTGGGGCTGCTTTTCAGCGAAAGGCACCGGT
CAACTGCATCGCATAAAGGGCACCATGGATGGTGCGATGTACCGCCAAATCCTGGGCGAAAACTTATTAC
CTAGCGCGCGCGCCTTAAAAATGGGTCGCGGCTGGGTTTTTCAGCACGACAACGATCCGAAACACACCGC
CAAGGCCACTAAAGAGTGGCTGAAGAAGAAGCATATCAAGGTGCTGGAATGGCCGAGCCAAAGCCCTGAT
CTGAACCCGATTGAAAACCTGTGGCGCGAACTGAAAGTGCGCGTGGCCAAACGTCAACCTCGCAACTTAA
ACGATCTGGAGAAGATCTGCAAGGAAGAGTGGGATAAAATTCCGCCTGAAATGTGCGCAAACCTGGTGGC
CAACTACAAAAAACGCCTGACCAGCGTGATTGCGAACAAAGGCTTTGCCACCAAGTACTGATGAGCGGCC
GCTCGAGCATGCATCTAGAGGGCCCTATTCTATAGTGTCACCTAAATGCTAGAGCTCGCTGATCAGCCTC
GACTGTGCCTTCTAGTTGCCAGCCATCTGTTGTTTGCCCCTCCCCCGTGCCTTCCTTGACCCTGGAAGGT
GCCACTCCCACTGTCCTTTCCTAATAAAATGAGGAAATTGCATCGCATTGTCTGAGTAGGTGTCATTCTA
TTCTGGGGGGTGGGGTGGGGCAGGACAGCAAGGGGGAGGATTGGGAAGACAATAGCAGGCATGCTGGGGA
TGCGGTGGGCTCTATGGCTTCTGAGGCGGAAAGAACCAGCTGGGGCTCTAGGGGGTATCCCC
[124 nt withheld, positions 2093-2216]
C
[91 nt withheld, positions 2218-2308]
A
[49 nt withheld, positions 2310-2358]
CCTTTGACGTTGGAGTCCACGTTCTTT
[37 nt withheld, positions 2386-2422]
ACCCTATCTCGGTCTATTCTTTTGATTTATAAGGGATTTTGCCGATTTCGGCCTATTGGTTAAAAAATGA
GCTGATTTAACAAAAATTTAACGCGAATTAATTCTGTGGAATGTGTGTCAGTTAGGGTGTGGAAAGTCCC
CAGGCTCCCCAGCAGGCAGAAGTATGCAAAGCATGCATCTCAATTAGTCAGCAACCAGGTGTGGAAAGTC
CCCAGGCTCCCCAGCAGGCAGAAGTATGCAAAGCATGCATCTCAATTAGTCAGCAACCATAGTCCCGCCC
CTAACTCCGCCCATCCCGCCCCTAACTCCGCCCAGTTCCGCCCATTCTCCGCCCCATGGCTGACTAATTT
TTTTTATTTATGCAGAGGCCGAGGCCGCCTCTGCCTCTGAGCTATTCCAGAAGTAGTGAGGAGGCTTTTT
TGGAGGCCTAGGCTTTTGCAAAAAGCTCCCCGAAATGACCGACCAAGCGACGCCCAACCTGCCATCACGA
GATTTCGATTCCACCGCCGCCTTCTATGAAAGGTTGGGCTTCGGAATCGTTTTCCGGGACGCCGGCTGGA
TGATCCTCCAGCGCGGGGATCTCATGCTGGAGTTCTTCGCCCACCCCAACTTGTTTATTGCAGCTTATAA
TGGTTACAAATAAAGCAATAGCATCACAAATTTCACAAATAAAGCATTTTTTTCACTGCATTCTAGTTGT
GGTTTGTCCAAACTCATCAATGTATCTTATCATGTCTGTATACCGTCGACCTCTAGCTAGAGCTTGGCGT
AATCATGGTCATAGCTGTTTCCTGTGTGAAATTGTTATCCGCTCACAATTCCACACAACATACGAGCCGG
AAGCATAAAGTGTAAAGCCTGGGGTGCCTAATGAGTGAGCTAACTCACATTAATTGCGTTGCGCTCACTG
CCCGCTTTCCAGTCGGGAAACCTGTCGTGCCAGCTGCATTAATGAATCGGCCAACGCGCGGGGAGAGGCG
GTTTGCGTATTGGGCGCTCTTCCGCTTCCTCGCTCACTGACTCGCTGCGCTCGGTCGTTCGGCTGCGGCG
AGCGGTATCAGCTCACTCAAAGGCGGTAATACGGTTATCCACAGAATCAGGGGATAACGCAGGAAAGAAC
ATGTGAGCAAAAGGCCAGCAAAAGGCCAGGAACCGTAAAAAGGCCGCGTTGCTGGCGTTTTTCCATAGGC
TCCGCCCCCCTGACGAGCATCACAAAAATCGACGCTCAAGTCAGAGGTGGCGAAACCCGACAGGACTATA
AAGATACCAGGCGTTTCCCCCTGGAAGCTCCCTCGTGCGCTCTCCTGTTCCGACCCTGCCGCTTACCGGA
TACCTGTCCGCCTTTCTCCCTTCGGGAAGCGTGGCGCTTTCTCATAGCTCACGCTGTAGGTATCTCAGTT
CGGTGTAGGTCGTTCGCTCCAAGCTGGGCTGTGTGCACGAACCCCCCGTTCAGCCCGACCGCTGCGCCTT
ATCCGGTAACTATCGTCTTGAGTCCAACCCGGTAAGACACGACTTATCGCCACTGGCAGCAGCCACTGGT
AACAGGATTAGCAGAGCGAGGTATGTAGGCGGTGCTACAGAGTTCTTGAAGTGGTGGCCTAACTACGGCT
ACACTAGAAGAACAGTATTTGGTATCTGCGCTCTGCTGAAGCCAGTTACCTTCGGAAAAAGAGTTGGTAG
CTCTTGATCCGGCAAACAAACCACCGCTGGTAGCGGTGGTTTTTTTGTTTGCAAGCAGCAGATTACGCGC
AGAAAAAAAGGATCTCAAGAAGATCCTTTGATCTTTTCTACGGGGTCTGACGCTCAGTGGAACGAAAACT
CACGTTAAGGGATTTTGGTCATGAGATTATCAAAAAGGATCTTCACCTAGATCCTTTTAAATTAAAAATG
AAGTTTTAAATCAATCTAAAGTATATATGAGTAAACTTGGTCTGACAGTTACCAATGCTTAATCAGTGAG
GCACCTATCTCAGCGATCTGTCTATTTCGTTCATCCATAGTTGCCTGACTCCCCGTCGTGTAGATAACTA
CGATACGGGAGGGCTTACCATCTGGCCCCAGTGCTGCAATGATACCGCGAGACCCACGCTCACCGGCTCC
AGATTTATCAGCAATAAACCAGCCAGCCGGAAGGGCCGAGCGCAGAAGTGGTCCTGCAACTTTATCCGCC
TCCATCCAGTCTATTAATTGTTGCCGGGAAGCTAGAGTAAGTAGTTCGCCAGTTAATAGTTTGCGCAACG
TTGTTGCCATTGCTACAGGCATCGTGGTGTCACGCTCGTCGTTTGGTATGGCTTCATTCAGCTCCGGTTC
CCAACGATCAAGGCGAGTTACATGATCCCCCATGTTGTGCAAAAAAGCGGTTAGCTCCTTCGGTCCTCCG
ATCGTTGTCAGAAGTAAGTTGGCCGCAGTGTTATCACTCATGGTTATGGCAGCACTGCATAATTCTCTTA
CTGTCATGCCATCCGTAAGATGCTTTTCTGTGACTGGTGAGTACTCAACCAAGTCATTCTGAGAATAGTG
TATGCGGCGACCGAGTTGCTCTTGCCCGGCGTCAATACGGGATAATACCGCGCCACATAGCAGAACTTTA
AAAGTGCTCATCATTGGAAAACGTTCTTCGGGGCGAAAACTCTCAAGGATCTTACCGCTGTTGAGATCCA
GTTCGATGTAACCCACTCGTGCACCCAACTGATCTTCAGCATCTTTTACTTTCACCAGCGTTTCTGGGTG
AGCAAAAACAGGAAGGCAAAATGCCGCAAAAAAGGGAATAAGGGCGACACGGAAATGTTGAATACTCATA
CTCTTCCTTTTTCAATATTATTGAAGCATTTATCAGGGTTATTGTCTCATGAGCGGATACATATTTGAAT
GTATTTAGAAAAATAAACAAATAGGGGTTCCGCGCACATTTCCCCGAAAAGTGCCACCTGACGTCGACGG
ATCGGGAGATCTCCCGATCCCCTATGGTGCACTCTCAGTACAATCTGCTCTGATGCCGCATAGTTAAGCC
AGTATCTGCTCCCTGCTTGTGTGTTGGAGGTCGCTGAGTAGTGCGCGAGCAAAATTTAAGCTACAACAAG
GCAAGGCTTGACCGACAATTGCATGAAGAATCTGCTTAGGGTTAGGCGTTTTGCGCTGCTTCGCGATGTA
CGGGCCAGATATACGCGTT
Features (pLannotate 1.2.2; 19 found; start..end, strand, type, name):
      1..380     +  enhancer       CMV enhancer: human cytomegalovirus immediate early enhancer
    381..584     +  promoter       CMV promoter: human cytomegalovirus (CMV) immediate early promoter
    580..613     +  LTR            5' LTR (truncated) (fragment): truncated 5' long terminal repeat (LTR) from HIV-1
    629..647     +  promoter       T7 promoter: promoter for bacteriophage T7 RNA polymerase
   1779..1797    -  promoter       SP6 promoter: promoter for bacteriophage SP6 RNA polymerase
   1823..2047    +  polyA_signal   bGH poly(A) signal: bovine growth hormone polyadenylation signal
   2051..2072    +  promoter       SV40 promoter (fragment): SV40 enhancer and early promoter
   2093..2521    +  rep_origin     f1 ori (sequence partly withheld): f1 bacteriophage origin of replication; arrow indicates direction of (+) strand synthesis
   2535..2864    +  promoter       SV40 promoter: SV40 enhancer and early promoter
   2877..3035    +  CDS            ble (fragment): BLE_KLEPN - Experimental evidence at protein level: Swiss-Prot protein existence level 1. Binding protein with a strong affinity to the bleomycin family of antibiotics. Binds to CL990; an antimitotic-antibiotic compound. From Klebsiella pneumoniae.
   3030..3151    +  polyA_signal   SV40 poly(A) signal: SV40 polyadenylation signal
   3224..3240    -  protein_bind   lac operator: The lac repressor binds to the lac operator to inhibit transcription in E. coli. This inhibition can be relieved by adding lactose or isopropyl-β-D-thiogalactopyranoside (IPTG). lac repressor encoded by lacI
   3248..3278    -  promoter       lac promoter: promoter for the E. coli lac operon
   3293..3314    -  protein_bind   CAP binding site: CAP binding activates transcription in the presence of cAMP. E. coli catabolite activator protein
   3327..3419    -  CDS            lacI (fragment): lac repressor; lacI; The lac repressor binds to the lac operator to inhibit transcription in E. coli. This inhibition can be relieved by adding lactose or isopropyl-β-D-thiogalactopyranoside (IPTG).
   3602..4190    -  rep_origin     ori: high-copy-number ColE1/pMB1/pBR322/pUC origin of replication
   4361..5221    -  CDS            AmpR: β-lactamase; bla; confers resistance to ampicillin, carbenicillin, and related antibiotics
   5222..5326    -  promoter       AmpR promoter: bla
   5385..5437    -  misc_feature   bom (fragment): basis of mobility region from pBR322
