[The description below was written by a language model from this plasmid's Addgene catalogue record and pLannotate feature annotations shown in this document.]
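Description:
pCMV-Tc1-1_PM is a 5.6 kb mammalian expression plasmid built on a pCMV backbone and designed to produce the Tc1-1_PM transposase, a synthetic coding sequence for a Tc1-type DNA transposase, in transfected cells. It is propagated in E. coli as a high-copy plasmid through a ColE1/pUC-type origin and selected with ampicillin via the β-lactamase gene and its native promoter. An f1 phage origin is also present, along with small remnants of lac regulatory elements, lacI and the pBR322 bom region that are backbone carry-over.

The expression cassette consists of the human cytomegalovirus immediate-early enhancer and promoter at the start of the sequence and a bovine growth hormone polyadenylation signal downstream. The automated annotation does not label the transposase itself. However, an unannotated stretch of roughly 1.1 kb lies between a forward T7 promoter and a reverse SP6 promoter, and this is presumably where the insert sits. These phage promoters could serve for in vitro transcription or as sequencing primer sites. The cloning sites used are not recorded. Downstream, an SV40 early promoter precedes only a short fragment of a bleomycin-family resistance gene followed by an SV40 polyadenylation signal, so a functional mammalian selection marker appears to be absent and the plasmid seems suited mainly to transient expression. The brief HIV-1 LTR fragment match overlapping the end of the CMV promoter is likely an annotation artefact.

The plasmid acts as the transposase "helper" component and comes from a survey that tested many DNA transposons for activity in human cells with a view to genome engineering. It would normally be paired with a separate donor plasmid carrying the matching transposon ends, which this record does not describe.
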