Addgene plasmid #217143: pCMV-Tc1-1_PM
Purpose: Mammalian expression vector for expression of Tc1-1_PM transposase (CMV promoter)
Depositing lab: Haoyi Wang. Depositing organization: Institute of Zoology, Chinese Academy of Sciences. Publication: Heterologous survey of 130 DNA transposons in human cells highlights their functional divergence and expands the genome engineering toolbox. Zhang T, Tan S, Tang N, Li Y, Zhang C, Sun J, Guo Y, Gao H, Cai Y, Sun W, Wang C, Fu L, Ma H, Wu Y, Hu X, Zhang X, Gee P, Yan W, Zhao Y, Chen Q, Guo B, Wang H, Zhang YE. Cell. 2024 Jul 11;187(14):3741-3760.e30. doi: 10.1016/j.cell.2024.05.007. Epub 2024 Jun 5. PubMed 38843831.
Backbone
  Vector backbone: pCMV
  Vector type: Mammalian Expression
Growth in bacteria
  Bacterial resistance: Ampicillin, 100 μg/mL
  Growth temperature: 37°C
  Growth strain: DH5alpha
  Copy number: High Copy
Gene/Insert
  Gene/Insert name: Tc1-1_PM transposase
  Species: Synthetic
  Cloning method: Restriction Enzyme; 5′ cloning site Unknown (unknown if destroyed); 3′ cloning site Unknown (unknown if destroyed)
Terms and licenses: Academic/Nonprofit Terms; Industry Terms: Not Available to Industry
How to cite: pCMV-Tc1-1_PM was a gift from Haoyi Wang (Addgene plasmid # 217143 ; http://n2t.net/addgene:217143 ; RRID:Addgene_217143)
